>Addgene plasmid #203773 | EGFR-mApple | addgene full sequence | sequence record 400082 | Addgene NGS Result
CAACTTTGTATAGAAAAGTTGTAGTTATTAATAGTAATCAATTACGGGGTCATTAGTTCATAGCCCATAT
ATGGAGTTCCGCGTTACATAACTTACGGTAAATGGCCCGCCTGGCTGACCGCCCAACGACCCCCGCCCAT
TGACGTCAATAATGACGTATGTTCCCATAGTAACGCCAATAGGGACTTTCCATTGACGTCAATGGGTGGA
GTATTTACGGTAAACTGCCCACTTGGCAGTACATCAAGTGTATCATATGCCAAGTACGCCCCCTATTGAC
GTCAATGACGGTAAATGGCCCGCCTGGCATTATGCCCAGTACATGACCTTATGGGACTTTCCTACTTGGC
AGTACATCTACGTATTAGTCATCGCTATTACCATGGTGATGCGGTTTTGGCAGTACATCAATGGGCGTGG
ATAGCGGTTTGACTCACGGGGATTTCCAAGTCTCCACCCCATTGACGTCAATGGGAGTTTGTTTTGGCAC
CAAAATCAACGGGACTTTCCAAAATGTCGTAACAACTCCGCCCCATTGACGCAAATGGGCGGTAGGCGTG
TACGGTGGGAGGTCTATATAAGCAGAGCTGGTTTAGTGAACCGTCAGATCACCGGTGCCACCATGCGACC
CTCCGGGACGGCCGGGGCAGCGCTCCTGGCGCTGCTGGCTGCGCTCTGCCCGGCGAGTCGGGCTCTGGAG
GAAAAGAAAGTTTGCCAAGGCACGAGTAACAAGCTCACGCAGTTGGGCACTTTTGAAGATCATTTTCTCA
GCCTCCAGAGGATGTTCAATAACTGTGAGGTGGTCCTTGGGAATTTGGAAATTACCTATGTGCAGAGGAA
TTATGATCTTTCCTTCTTAAAGACCATCCAGGAGGTGGCTGGTTATGTCCTCATTGCCCTCAACACAGTG
GAGCGAATTCCTTTGGAAAACCTGCAGATCATCAGAGGAAATATGTACTACGAAAATTCCTATGCCTTAG
CAGTCTTATCTAACTATGATGCAAATAAAACCGGACTGAAGGAGCTGCCCATGAGAAATTTACAGGAAAT
CCTGCATGGCGCCGTGCGGTTCAGCAACAACCCTGCCCTGTGCAACGTGGAGAGCATCCAGTGGCGGGAC
ATAGTCAGCAGTGACTTTCTCAGCAACATGTCGATGGACTTCCAGAACCACCTGGGCAGCTGCCAAAAGT
GTGATCCAAGCTGTCCCAATGGGAGCTGCTGGGGTGCAGGAGAGGAGAACTGCCAGAAACTGACCAAAAT
CATCTGTGCCCAGCAGTGCTCCGGGCGCTGCCGTGGCAAGTCCCCCAGTGACTGCTGCCACAACCAGTGT
GCTGCAGGCTGCACAGGCCCCCGGGAGAGCGACTGCCTGGTCTGCCGCAAATTCCGAGACGAAGCCACGT
GCAAGGACACCTGCCCCCCACTCATGCTCTACAACCCCACCACGTACCAGATGGATGTGAACCCCGAGGG
CAAATACAGCTTTGGTGCCACCTGCGTGAAGAAGTGTCCCCGTAATTATGTGGTGACAGATCACGGCTCG
TGCGTCCGAGCCTGTGGGGCCGACAGCTATGAGATGGAGGAAGACGGCGTCCGCAAGTGTAAGAAGTGCG
AAGGGCCTTGCCGCAAAGTGTGTAACGGAATAGGTATTGGTGAATTTAAAGACTCACTCTCCATAAATGC
TACGAATATTAAACACTTCAAAAACTGCACCTCCATCAGTGGCGATCTCCACATCCTGCCGGTGGCATTT
AGGGGTGACTCCTTCACACATACTCCTCCTCTGGATCCACAGGAACTGGATATTCTGAAAACCGTAAAGG
AAATCACAGGGTTTTTGCTGATTCAGGCTTGGCCTGAAAACAGGACGGACCTCCATGCCTTTGAGAACCT
AGAAATCATACGCGGCAGGACCAAGCAACATGGTCAGTTTTCTCTTGCAGTCGTCAGCCTGAACATAACA
TCCTTGGGATTACGCTCCCTCAAGGAGATAAGTGATGGAGATGTGATAATTTCAGGAAACAAAAATTTGT
GCTATGCAAATACAATAAACTGGAAAAAACTGTTTGGGACCTCCGGTCAGAAAACCAAAATTATAAGCAA
CAGAGGTGAAAACAGCTGCAAGGCCACAGGCCAGGTCTGCCATGCCTTGTGCTCCCCCGAGGGCTGCTGG
GGCCCGGAGCCCAGGGACTGCGTCTCTTGCCGGAATGTCAGCCGAGGCAGGGAATGCGTGGACAAGTGCA
ACCTTCTGGAGGGTGAGCCAAGGGAGTTTGTGGAGAACTCTGAGTGCATACAGTGCCACCCAGAGTGCCT
GCCTCAGGCCATGAACATCACCTGCACAGGACGGGGACCAGACAACTGTATCCAGTGTGCCCACTACATT
GACGGCCCCCACTGCGTCAAGACCTGCCCGGCAGGAGTCATGGGAGAAAACAACACCCTGGTCTGGAAGT
ACGCAGACGCCGGCCATGTGTGCCACCTGTGCCATCCAAACTGCACCTACGGATGCACTGGGCCAGGTCT
TGAAGGCTGTCCAACGAATGGGCCTAAGATCCCGTCCATCGCCACTGGGATGGTGGGGGCCCTCCTCTTG
CTGCTGGTGGTGGCCCTGGGGATCGGCCTCTTCATGCGAAGGCGCCACATCGTTCGGAAGCGCACGCTGC
GGAGGCTGCTGCAGGAGAGGGAGCTTGTGGAGCCTCTTACACCCAGT
[981 nt withheld, positions 2708-3688]
TTCTTCAGCAGCCCCTCCACGTCACGGACTCCCCTCCTGAGCTCTCTGAGTGCAACCAGCAACAATTCCA
CCGTGGCTTGCATTGATAGAAATGGGCTGCAAAGCTGTCCCATCAAGGAAGACAGCTTCTTGCAGCGATA
CAGCTCAGACCCCACAGGCGCCTTGACTGAGGACAGCATAGACGACACCTTCCTCCCAGTGCCTGAATAC
ATAAACCAGTCCGTTCCCAAAAGGCCCGCTGGCTCTGTGCAGAATCCTGTCTATCACAATCAGCCTCTGA
ACCCCGCGCCCAGCAGAGACCCACACTACCAGGACCCCCACAGCACTGCAGTGGGCAACCCCGAGTATCT
CAACACTGTCCAGCCCACCTGTGTCAACAGCACATTCGACAGCCCTGCCCACTGGGCCCAGAAAGGCAGC
CACCAAATTAGCCTGGACAACCCTGACTACCAGCAGGACTTCTTTCCCAAGGAAGCCAAGCCAAATGGCA
TCTTTAAGGGCTCCACAGCTGAAAATGCAGAATACCTAAGGGTCGCGCCACAAAGCAGTGAATTTATTGG
AGCAGGAGGTGGCGGGACTAGTATGGTGAGCAAGGGCGAGGAGAATAACATGGCCATCATCAAGGAGTTC
ATGCGCTTCAAGGTGCACATGGAGGGCTCCGTGAACGGCCACGAGTTCGAGATCGAGGGCGAGGGCGAGG
GCCGCCCCTACGAGGCCTTTCAGACCGCTAAGCTGAAGGTGACCAAGGGTGGCCCCCTGCCCTTCGCCTG
GGACATCCTGTCCCCTCAGTTCATGTACGGCTCCAAGGTCTACATTAAGCACCCAGCCGACATCCCCGAC
TACTTCAAGCTGTCCTTCCCCGAGGGCTTCAGGTGGGAGCGCGTGATGAACTTCGAGGACGGCGGCATTA
TTCACGTTAACCAGGACTCCTCCCTGCAGGACGGCGTGTTCATCTACAAGGTGAAGCTGCGCGGCACCAA
CTTCCCCTCCGACGGCCCCGTAATGCAGAAGAAGACCATGGGCTGGGAGGCCTCCGAGGAGCGGATGTAC
CCCGAGGACGGCGCCCTGAAGAGCGAGATCAAGAAGAGGCTGAAGCTGAAGGACGGCGGCCACTACGCCG
CCGAGGTCAAGACCACCTACAAGGCCAAGAAGCCCGTGCAGCTGCCCGGCGCCTACATCGTCGACATCAA
GTTGGACATCGTGTCCCACAACGAGGACTACACCATCGTGGAACAGTACGAACGCGCCGAGGGCCGCCAC
TCCACCGGCGGCATGGACGAGCTGTACAAGGGTGGCGGAGGGTCCGCTAGCTAAAAGCTTACCCAGCTTT
CTTGTACAAAGTGGTGATGGCCGGCCGCTTCGAGCAGACATGATAAGATACATTGATGAGTTTGGACAAA
CCACAACTAGAATGCAGTGAAAAAAATGCTTTATTTGTGAAATTTGTGATGCTATTGCTTTATTTGTAAC
CATTATAAGCTGCAATAAACAAGTTAACAACAACAATTGCATTCATTTTATGTTTCAGGTTCAGGGGGAG
GTGTGGGAGGTTTTTTAAAGCAAGTAAAACCTCTACAAATGTGGTAGCGGCCGCGGCGCTCTTCCGCTTC
CTCGCTCACTGACTCGCTGCGCTCGGTCGTTCGGCTGCGGCGAGCGGTATCAGCTCACTCAAAGGCGGTA
ATACGGTTATCCACAGAATCAGGGGATAACGCAGGAAAGAACATGTGAGCAAAAGGCCAGCAAAAGGCCA
GGAACCGTAAAAAGGCCGCGTTGCTGGCGTTTTTCCATAGGCTCCGCCCCCCTGACGAGCATCACAAAAA
TCGACGCTCAAGTCAGAGGTGGCGAAACCCGACAGGACTATAAAGATACCAGGCGTTTCCCCCTGGAAGC
TCCCTCGTGCGCTCTCCTGTTCCGACCCTGCCGCTTACCGGATACCTGTCCGCCTTTCTCTCTTCGGGAA
GCGTGGCGCTTTCTCATAGCTCACGCTGTAGGTATCTCAGTTCGGTGTAGGTCGTTCGCTCCAAGCTGGG
CTGTGTGCACGAACCCCCCGTTCAGCCCGACCGCTGCGCCTTATCCGGTAACTATCGTCTTGAGTCCAAC
CCGGTAAGACACGACTTATCGCCACTGGCAGCAGCCACTGGTAACAGGATTAGCAGAGCGAGGTATGTAG
GCGGTGCTACAGAGTTCTTGAAGTGGTGGCCTAACTACGGCTACACTAGAAGAACAGTATTTGGTATCTG
CGCTCTGCTGAAGCCAGTTACCTTCGGAAAAAGAGTTGGTAGCTCTTGATCCGGCAAACAAACCACCGCT
GGTAGCGGTGGTTTTTTTGTTTGCAAGCAGCAGATTACGCGCAGAAAAAAAGGATCTCAAGAAGATCCTT
TGATCTTTTCTACGGGGTCTGACGCTCAGTGGAACGAAAACTCACGTTAAGGGATTTTGGTCATGAGATT
ATCAAAAAGGATCTTCACCTAGATCCTTTTAAATTAAAAATGAAGTTTTAAATCAATCTAAAGTATATAT
GAGTAAACTTGGTCTGACAGTTACCAATGCTTAATCAGTGAGGCACCTATCTCAGCGATCTGTCTATTTC
GTTCATCCATAGTTGCCTGACTCCCCGTCGTGTAGATAACTACGATACGGGAGGGCTTACCATCTGGCCC
CAGTGCTGCAATGATACCGCGAGACCCACGCTCACCGGCTCCAGATTTATCAGCAATAAACCAGCCAGCC
GGAAGGGCCGAGCGCAGAAGTGGTCCTGCAACTTTATCCGCCTCCATCCAGTCTATTAATTGTTGCCGGG
AAGCTAGAGTAAGTAGTTCGCCAGTTAATAGTTTGCGCAACGTTGTTGCCATTGCTACAGGCATCGTGGT
GTCACGCTCGTCGTTTGGTATGGCTTCATTCAGCTCCGGTTCCCAACGATCAAGGCGAGTTACATGATCC
CCCATGTTGTGCAAAAAAGCGGTTAGCTCCTTCGGTCCTCCGATCGTTGTCAGAAGTAAGTTGGCCGCAG
TGTTATCACTCATGGTTATGGCAGCACTGCATAATTCTCTTACTGTCATGCCATCCGTAAGATGCTTTTC
TGTGACTGGTGAGTACTCAACCAAGTCATTCTGAGAATAGTGTATGCGGCGACCGAGTTGCTCTTGCCCG
GCGTCAATACGGGATAATACCGCGCCACATAGCAGAACTTTAAAAGTGCTCATCATTGGAAAACGTTCTT
CGGGGCGAAAACTCTCAAGGATCTTACCGCTGTTGAGATCCAGTTCGATGTAACCCACTCGTGCACCCAA
CTGATCTTCAGCATCTTTTACTTTCACCAGCGTTTCTGGGTGAGCAAAAACAGGAAGGCAAAATGCCGCA
AAAAAGGGAATAAGGGCGACACGGAAATGTTGAATACTCATACTCTTCCTTTTTCAATATTATTGAAGCA
TTTATCAGGGTTATTGTCTCATGAGCGGATACATATTTGAATGTATTTAGAAAAATAAACAAATAGGGGT
TCCGCGCACATTTCCCCGAAAAGTGCCACCTGACGTCTAAGAAACCATTATTATCATGACATTAACCTAT
AAAAATAGGCGTATCACGAGGCCCTTTCGTCGGCGCGCCGCGGCCGC
Features (pLannotate 1.2.2; 11 found; start..end, strand, type, name):
      1..21      +  protein_bind   attB4: mutant version of attB; core recombination site for the Gateway® BP reaction BP Clonase™
     82..385     +  enhancer       CMV enhancer: human cytomegalovirus immediate early enhancer
    386..589     +  promoter       CMV promoter: human cytomegalovirus (CMV) immediate early promoter
    623..4252    +  CDS            EGFR (sequence partly withheld): EGFR_HUMAN - Also known as ERBB, ERBB1, HER1. Experimental evidence at protein level: Swiss-Prot protein existence level 1. (Microbial infection) Acts as a receptor for hepatitis C virus (HCV) in hepatocytes and facilitates its cell entry. Mediates HCV entry by promoting the formation of the CD81-CLDN1 receptor complexes that are essential for HCV entry and by enhancing membrane fusion of cells expressing HCV envelope glycoproteins. From Homo sapiens (Human).
   4271..4978    +  CDS            mApple: mApple is a basic (constitutively fluorescent) red fluorescent protein published in 2008, derived from Discosoma sp.. It is reported to be a rapidly-maturing monomer with high acid sensitivity.
   5009..5033    -  protein_bind   attB2: mutant version of attB; recombination site for the Gateway® BP reaction BP Clonase™
   5062..5183    -  polyA_signal   SV40 poly(A) signal: SV40 polyadenylation signal
   5206..5274    -  CDS            large T antigen (fragment): large T antigen from SV40 (simian virus 40)
   5470..6058    -  rep_origin     ori: high-copy-number ColE1/pMB1/pBR322/pUC origin of replication
   6229..7089    -  CDS            AmpR: β-lactamase; bla; confers resistance to ampicillin, carbenicillin, and related antibiotics
   7090..7194    -  promoter       AmpR promoter: bla
