[The description below was written by a language model from this plasmid's Addgene catalogue record and pLannotate feature annotations shown in this document.]
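Description:
EGFR-mApple is a mammalian expression plasmid built on the pRK5 backbone that produces human epidermal growth factor receptor (EGFR, also known as ERBB1 or HER1) fused at its C terminus to the red fluorescent protein mApple. The sequenced construct is about 7.3 kb. Transcription is driven by the human cytomegalovirus immediate-early enhancer and promoter, giving strong constitutive expression in transfected mammalian cells. The EGFR coding sequence is followed after a short linker by the mApple coding sequence on the same strand. Because the tag sits at the C terminus, it lies on the intracellular tail of the receptor and leaves the extracellular ligand-binding region unmodified. An SV40 polyadenylation signal lies downstream of the fusion, although it is annotated on the opposite strand, next to a small remnant of the SV40 large T antigen coding region carried along with that segment.

The expression cassette is flanked by annotated attB4 and attB2 Gateway recombination sites. The catalogue entry, however, lists restriction enzyme cloning and does not state the 5′ cloning site, so these may simply be leftovers from an earlier cloning step. In bacteria the plasmid replicates from a high-copy ColE1/pUC-type origin and is selected with ampicillin through the β-lactamase gene under its native promoter. No mammalian selection marker is annotated, which suits transient transfection.

The stated purpose is number and brightness analysis of EGFR oligomerization. This is a fluorescence fluctuation imaging approach in which the monomeric, rapidly maturing mApple label reports the aggregation state of the receptor in live cell membranes.
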