Addgene plasmid #203773: EGFR-mApple
Purpose: Number and brightness analysis of EGFR oligomerization
Depositing lab: Thorsten Wohland. Depositing organization: National University of Singapore. Publication: Simultaneous spatiotemporal super-resolution and multi-parametric fluorescence microscopy. Sankaran J, Balasubramanian H, Tang WH, Ng XW, Rollin A, Wohland T. Nat Commun. 2021 Mar 19;12(1):1748. doi: 10.1038/s41467-021-22002-9. PubMed 33741958.
Backbone
  Vector backbone: pRK5
  Backbone size w/o insert (bp): 2925
  Vector type: Mammalian Expression
Growth in bacteria
  Bacterial resistance: Ampicillin, 100 μg/mL
  Growth temperature: 37°C
  Growth strain: DH5alpha
  Copy number: Unknown
Gene/Insert
  Gene/Insert name: EGFR
  Species: H. sapiens (human)
  Insert size (bp): 4380
  Entrez Gene: EGFR (a.k.a. ERBB, ERBB1, ERRP, HER1, NISBD2, NNCIS, PIG61, mENA)
  Tag / fusion protein: mApple (C terminal on insert)
  Cloning method: Restriction Enzyme; 5′ cloning site unknown (unknown if destroyed)
Terms and licenses: Academic/Nonprofit Terms; Industry Terms: Not Available to Industry
How to cite: EGFR-mApple was a gift from Thorsten Wohland (Addgene plasmid # 203773 ; http://n2t.net/addgene:203773 ; RRID:Addgene_203773)
